>Addgene plasmid #70903 | pFOSGE_COF2B07 | depositor partial sequence | sequence record 126845 | insert
ATGAAAAAGGCGACTACTTCCGCGGCCGCCAAGTCTCAAGGCAACAGCAAAATGCAGAAAAACGCAAATA
ACGGCACAGCTAAAGACAAGAAGAAGCCCAATCTAGATAAAGAATCGAATGATTCCAATTCGGTATCTGA
TATGCTCGCCGTAACCAAGGACCAAGAGGTGCATGCCTTTTTCTCTAAATTATTCGACGATGACGCCGGT
CCATCAACATCCAAAAAGACCCAGTCAGGGTCAGCCGCAGCCGCTAAGACCGCAGATCGCAAGCGACGTC
TTCAGGCCGAGGCGGATGCCAACAATAATGATACCGGAAAAGCCGGTAAGTTGACCAAGGAATCGGAAGC
TACTCAAGGAGCCAGGGCCACCAAACGCAAGCAAGCACGTAGTCTGGGACTGGAGCGCACCTCGCCGATC
CAGGTTAATGGCGCGGCTTTAGCCTGCCCTTTGGTGCGCAAATCGCTGCCCCCAGGGGAGGCCAATTCCT
GTCCTCAGCCGCCCAAAAAGGACCCAGCAGCCGTGAACTCATTAGTTAAAATAATTAAGGCGGAACCCAC
CGAAGAGGGCAATAATAACAATGACGAAAAGGAGACTGAAACAATAGAAACTCACAAAGCCGACAGCGTC
GAAGAGGGTCGTCGCGTCCTGCAGTGGATACTCTTTCCGGTCCAAACTAAAGTCTTCTTCAAAGACTTCT
GGGAGCACACCGCCTGCCTGGTGCAGCGCTCTAATCCCAAATACTTTCAAAGTATGATATCATTCAAGAT
GCTTGACGAAATACTGATTCGCCATCATTTGGACTTCACCGTCAACGTGGATGTGACCACTTACAAGAAC
GGCAAGCGTGAGACACTGAATCCCGAGGGTCGTGCCTTGCCACCAGCTGTGTGGGGCTTCTATTCGGACG
GCTGCAGCATTCGTTTACTGAATCCTTCCACCTATCTAATTCGCTTGCGTCAGGTGTGCACCGTTTTGCA
GGAGTTCTTTCACTGCAAGGTGGGGGCAAATCTATACCTAACCCCACCCAATAGCCAGGGCTTTGCGCCC
CATTACGATGACATCGAGGCTTTCGTTATCCAAGTGGAGGGACGCAAGCGCTGGCTTTTGTACGAGCCGC
CCAAGAAGGCCGATCAACTGGCCAGGATCTCGTCGGGCAACTATGATCAAGAGCAGCTGGGTAAGCCCAT
AATTGATGAGGTACTAAGCGCCGGCGATGTACTATATTTCCCGAGAGGCGCTGTTCACCAGGCCATCACC
GAAGAGCAACAGCACTCGCTGCACATTACCTTGAGTGTTTACCAACAGCAGGCATATGCCAATCTTCTAG
AGACACTAATGCCCATGGTTCTTAAGAAGGCCGTCGATCGGAGTGTGGCCTTGCGTCGCGGCTTGCCGCT
GCACACTTTTCAAGTTTTGGGCAATGCCTACAAGGGAAATGACTGCGGGTCGCGCAAACAGCTGGTGGAG
AATGTGCAGAAGCTGGTGACCAATTACTTGATGCCCTCCGAAGATGATATTGATGAGGCCGTCGACCAGA
TGGCCAAGAAGTTCCAGCACGAGGCACTTCCGCCGATCGTATTGCCCTCGGAGGAGGTGCGCACTGTTCA
TGGGGCACGCAGTGATGCCGATGAGCAGGGCAACTGCGTCTGCGATTACAAATTCAATAAAAAGACATCC
GTGCGCCTGCTGCGTGCCAACATTCTGCGTCTGGTGACCGAGTCCGATGGCAGCGTGCGTATCTACCACC
ATGTGGACAATGGCCTGGATTACTGCAAGTACGAGCCCTATTTCATGGAGATTCTGCCAGAGGAAGCTAA
AGCCGTTGAGCTCCTCATATCGGCCTATCCATTTTACCTCACCATTGATCAGTTGCCATTGGAGTCTTCA
GCTCGCAAGATAGAGGTCGCCACCGCCCTGTGGGAGCATGGTCTTCTTATGACCGAGAAGCCGTTTAAG
