>Addgene plasmid #70903 | pFOSGE_COF2B07 | addgene partial sequence | sequence record 130402 | M13-Rev 5'-CAGGAAACAGCTATGACC-3'
ATTTTATTTTGACTGATAGTGACCTGTTCGTTGCAACAAATTGAAAGCAATGCTTTCTTATAATGCCAAC
TTTGTACAAGAAAGCTGGGTCCTTAAACGGCTTCTCGGTCATAAGAAGACCATGCTCCCACAGGGCGGTG
GCGACCTCTATCTTGCGAGCTGAAGACTCCAATGGCAACTGATCAATGGTGAGGTAAAATGGATAGGCCG
ATATGAGGAGCTCAACGGCTTTAGCTTCCTCTGGCAGAATCTCCATGAAATAGGGCTCGTACTTGCAGTA
ATCCAGGCCATTGTCCACATGGTGGTAGATACGCACGCTGCCATCGGACTCGGTCACCAGACGCAGAATG
TTGGCACGCAGCAGGCGCACGGATGTCTTTTTATTGAATTTGTAATCGCAGACGCAGTTGCCCTGCTCAT
CGGCATCACTGCGTGCCCCATGAACA
