[The description below was written by a language model from this plasmid's Addgene catalogue record.]
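Description:
pFOSGE_COF2B07 is a Gateway entry clone built on the commercial pDONR221 donor backbone and carrying the Drosophila melanogaster gene CG2982 as an insert of about 1.96 kb, corresponding to a specific annotated transcript of that gene. It is a bacterial cloning plasmid rather than an expression vector. It is maintained at high copy number in standard E. coli cloning strains under kanamycin selection. The insert was introduced by Gateway recombination. In the pDONR221 system, this normally means a BP reaction in which an attB-flanked PCR product replaces the donor vector's counter-selectable cassette, leaving the coding sequence flanked by attL sites. No feature table is supplied with this record, so the exact att site arrangement, the presence or absence of a stop codon, and any added tags cannot be confirmed. M13 forward and reverse primer sites flank the insert and are used for sequence verification.

As an entry clone, the plasmid has no recorded promoter driving CG2982 in eukaryotic cells. Its role is to act as a shuttle from which the open reading frame can be moved by LR recombination into destination vectors that supply promoters, fusion domains or tags. The associated publication concerns a systematic study of transcriptional regulators and their context-dependent regulatory functions, which suggests this clone belongs to a larger collection of fly transcription factor and cofactor open reading frames prepared for transfer into assay vectors. The record does not describe the function of CG2982 or the particular destination constructs used.
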