Addgene plasmid #70903: pFOSGE_COF2B07
Purpose: Gateway entry clone
Depositing lab: Alexander Stark. Depositing organization: Research Institute of Molecular Pathology (IMP). Publication: Transcriptional regulators form diverse groups with context-dependent regulatory functions. Stampfel G, Kazmar T, Frank O, Wienerroither S, Reiter F, Stark A. Nature. 2015 Nov 9. doi: 10.1038/nature15545. PubMed 26550828.
Backbone
  Vector backbone: pDONR221
  Backbone manufacturer: Invitrogen
  Backbone size w/o insert (bp): 4762
  Vector type: Gateway entry vector
Growth in bacteria
  Bacterial resistance: Kanamycin, 50 μg/mL
  Growth temperature: 37°C
  Growth strain: DH5alpha
  Copy number: High Copy
Gene/Insert
  Gene/Insert name: CG2982 (alt names: FBgn0029704; CG2982, FBtr0070648)
  Species: D. melanogaster (fly)
  Insert size (bp): 1959
  Cloning method: Gateway Cloning
  Sequencing primers: 5′ M13-F20; 3′ M13R
Terms and licenses: Academic/Nonprofit Terms; Industry Terms: Not Available to Industry
How to cite: pFOSGE_COF2B07 was a gift from Alexander Stark (Addgene plasmid # 70903 ; http://n2t.net/addgene:70903 ; RRID:Addgene_70903)
